Addgene plasmid #228630: pM-mCardinal
Purpose: Mammalian expression of mCardinal and extra insert, for MuSIC barcode construction
Depositing lab: Marc Birtwistle. Depositing organization: Clemson University. Publication: Genetically Encoded Fluorescence Barcodes Allow for Single-Cell Analysis via Spectral Flow Cytometry. Lu X, Pritko DJ, Abravanel ME, Huggins JR, Ogunleye O, Biswas T, Ashy KC, Woods SK, Livingston MWT, Blenner MA, Birtwistle MR. ACS Synth Biol. 2025 May 16;14(5):1533-1548. doi: 10.1021/acssynbio.4c00807. Epub 2025 May 6. PubMed 40326708.
Backbone
  Vector backbone: pMulti
  Backbone manufacturer: Birtwistle lab
  Vector type: Mammalian Expression
Growth in bacteria
  Bacterial resistance: Chloramphenicol, 25 μg/mL
  Growth temperature: 37°C
  Growth strain: DH5alpha
  Copy number: High Copy
Gene/Insert
  Gene/Insert name: mCardinal
  Species: Synthetic
  Insert size (bp): 732
  Promoter: CMV
  Cloning method: Golden Gate
Terms and licenses: Academic/Nonprofit Terms; Industry Terms: Not Available to Industry
Depositor comments: Please visit https://doi.org/10.1101/2024.10.23.619855 for bioRxiv preprint.
How to cite: pM-mCardinal was a gift from Marc Birtwistle (Addgene plasmid # 228630 ; http://n2t.net/addgene:228630 ; RRID:Addgene_228630)
