[The description below was written by a language model from this plasmid's Addgene catalogue record and pLannotate feature annotations shown in this document.]
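Description:
pM-mCardinal is a small (about 3.8 kb) mammalian expression plasmid built on the pMulti backbone, made as a component for constructing MuSIC fluorescence barcodes, which are combinations of fluorescent proteins read out at the single-cell level by spectral flow cytometry. It is propagated in E. coli from a high-copy ColE1/pUC-type origin. Selection is with chloramphenicol, through a cat (chloramphenicol acetyltransferase) gene driven by its native cat promoter; in the annotated sequence this gene spans the numbering origin of the circular map. An f1 bacteriophage origin is also present. The feature table shows no mammalian selection marker, which suggests the plasmid is suited to transient transfection.

The payload is a single expression cassette driven by the human cytomegalovirus immediate-early enhancer and promoter. Downstream of the promoter lies a partial T2A ribosome-skipping sequence, followed shortly by the 732 bp synthetic coding sequence for mCardinal and then an SV40 polyadenylation signal. mCardinal is a constitutively fluorescent, far-red monomeric protein derived from Entacmaea quadricolor. A second SV40 poly(A) signal sits in the opposite orientation on the other side of the cat gene.

The stated purpose mentions expression of mCardinal together with an "extra insert", and the plasmid was assembled by Golden Gate cloning. The T2A element upstream of mCardinal fits a design in which a second coding sequence, such as another fluorescent protein, is placed ahead of it so that both are produced as separate polypeptides from one transcript. However, the record does not identify the extra insert, and no feature is annotated between the promoter and the T2A fragment.
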