Features (pLannotate 1.2.2; 10 found; start..end, strand, type, name):
    416..537     -  polyA_signal   SV40 poly(A) signal: SV40 polyadenylation signal
    591..1179    +  rep_origin     ori: high-copy-number ColE1/pMB1/pBR322/pUC origin of replication
   1354..1657    +  enhancer       CMV enhancer: human cytomegalovirus immediate early enhancer
   1658..1861    +  promoter       CMV promoter: human cytomegalovirus (CMV) immediate early promoter
   1954..2006    +  CDS            T2A (fragment): 2A peptide from Thosea asigna virus capsid protein Eukaryotic ribosomes fail to insert a peptide bond between the Gly and Pro residues, yielding separate polypeptides.
   2023..2754    +  CDS            mCardinal (sequence withheld): mCardinal is a basic (constitutively fluorescent) far red fluorescent protein published in 2014, derived from Entacmaea quadricolor. It is reported to be a rapidly-maturing monomer with moderate acid sensitivity.
   2792..2913    +  polyA_signal   SV40 poly(A) signal: SV40 polyadenylation signal
   2947..3375    -  rep_origin     f1 ori (sequence partly withheld): f1 bacteriophage origin of replication; arrow indicates direction of (+) strand synthesis
   3401..3503    +  promoter       cat promoter: promoter of the E. coli cat gene encoding chloramphenicol acetyltransferase
   3504..372     +  CDS            cat (across the origin): CAT_ECOLX - Experimental evidence at protein level: Swiss-Prot protein existence level 1. This enzyme is an effector of chloramphenicol resistance in bacteria. From Escherichia coli. This protein is used as a marker in many commonly used cloning vectors, such as pACYC184.
>Addgene plasmid #228630 | pM-mCardinal | addgene full sequence | sequence record 470404 | Addgene NGS Result
CATGAGCAAACTGAAACGTTTTCATCGCTCTGGAGTGAATACCACGACGATTTCCGGCAGTTTCTACACA
TATATTCGCAAGATGTGGCGTGTTACGGTGAAAACCTGGCCTATTTCCCTAAAGGGTTTATTGAGAATAT
GTTTTTCGTATCAGCCAATCCCTGGGTGAGTTTCACCAGTTTTGATTTAAACGTGGCCAATATGGACAAC
TTCTTCGCCCCCGTTTTCACCATGGGCAAATATTATACGCAAGGCGACAAGGTGCTGATGCCGCTGGCGA
TTCAGGTTCATCATGCCGTTTGTGATGGCTTCCATGTCGGCAGAATGCTTAATGAATTACAACAGTACTG
CGATGAGTGGCAGGGCGGGGCGTAATCAAACATGAGAATTGGTCGCGCGAGCAATTCAGACATGATAAGA
TACATTGATGAGTTTGGACAAACCACAACTAGAATGCAGTGAAAAAAATGCTTTATTTGTGAAATTTGTG
ATGCTATTGCTTTATTTGTAACCATTATAAGCTGCAATAAACAAGTTGGCATTTCGTTCCACTGAGCGTC
AGACCCCGTAGAAAAGATCAAAGGATCTTCTTGAGATCCTTTTTTTCTGCGCGTAATCTGCTGCTTGCAA
ACAAAAAAACCACCGCTACCAGCGGTGGTTTGTTTGCCGGATCAAGAGCTACCAACTCTTTTTCCGAAGG
TAACTGGCTTCAGCAGAGCGCAGATACCAAATACTGTTCTTCTAGTGTAGCCGTAGTTAGGCCACCACTT
CAAGAACTCTGTAGCACCGCCTACATACCTCGCTCTGCTAATCCTGTTACCAGTGGCTGCTGCCAGTGGC
GATAAGTCGTGTCTTACCGGGTTGGACTCAAGACGATAGTTACCGGATAAGGCGCAGCGGTCGGGCTGAA
CGGGGGGTTCGTGCACACAGCCCAGCTTGGAGCGAACGACCTACACCGAACTGAGATACCTACAGCGTGA
GCTATGAGAAAGCGCCACGCTTCCCGAAGGGAGAAAGGCGGACAGGTATCCGGTAAGCGGCAGGGTCGGA
ACAGGAGAGCGCACGAGGGAGCTTCCAGGGGGAAACGCCTGGTATCTTTATAGTCCTGTCGGGTTTCGCC
ACCTCTGACTTGAGCGTCGATTTTTGTGATGCTCGTCAGGGGGGCGGAGCCTATGGAAAAACGCCAGCAA
CGCGGCCTTTTTACGGTTCCTGGCCTTTTGCTGGCCTTTTGCTCACATGTTCTTTCCTGCGTTATCCCCT
GATTCTGTGGATAACCGTATTACCGCCATGCATTAGTTATTAATAGTAATCAATTACGGGGTCATTAGTT
CATAGCCCATATATGGAGTTCCGCGTTACATAACTTACGGTAAATGGCCCGCCTGGCTGACCGCCCAACG
ACCCCCGCCCATTGACGTCAATAATGACGTATGTTCCCATAGTAACGCCAATAGGGACTTTCCATTGACG
TCAATGGGTGGAGTATTTACGGTAAACTGCCCACTTGGCAGTACATCAAGTGTATCATATGCCAAGTACG
CCCCCTATTGACGTCAATGACGGTAAATGGCCCGCCTGGCATTATGCCCAGTACATGACCTTATGGGACT
TTCCTACTTGGCAGTACATCTACGTATTAGTCATCGCTATTACCATGGTGATGCGGTTTTGGCAGTACAT
CAATGGGCGTGGATAGCGGTTTGACTCACGGGGATTTCCAAGTCTCCACCCCATTGACGTCAATGGGAGT
TTGTTTTGGCACCAAAATCAACGGGACTTTCCAAAATGTCGTAACAACTCCGCCCCATTGACGCAAATGG
GCGGTAGGCGTGTACGGTGGGAGGTCTATATAAGCAGAGCTGGTTTAGTGAAGAAGACGGCTCCGGCGCC
ACAAACTTCTCTCTGCTAAAGCAAGCAGGTGATGTTGAAGAAAACCCCGGGCCTGGCAGCGGCGAGGGCA
GGGGAAGTCTACTTACATGCGGGGACGTGGAGGAAAATCCCGGCCCAGGATCCGCCGCCACC
[732 nt withheld, positions 2023-2754]
TAAGTTCACGTATTCATGTCTTCTGAAACATAAAATGAACTTGTTTATTGCAGCTTATAATGGTTACAAA
TAAAGCAATAGCATCACAAATTTCACAAATAAAGCATTTTTTTCACTGCATTCTAGTTGTGGTTTGTCCA
AACTCATCAATGTATCTTAAGGCGTAAATTGTAAGCGTTAATATTTTGTTAAAATTCGCGTTAAATTTTT
GTTAAATCAGCTCATTTTTTAACCAATAGGCCGAAATCGGCAAAATCCCTTATAAATCAAAAGAATAGAC
CGAGATAGGGT
[37 nt withheld, positions 3046-3082]
AAAGAACGTGGACTCCAACGTCAAAGG
[49 nt withheld, positions 3110-3158]
T
[91 nt withheld, positions 3160-3250]
G
[124 nt withheld, positions 3252-3375]
CAGTACTTAACGGAAGATCACTTCGTGATCGGCACGTAAGAGGTTCCAACTTTCACCATAATGAAATAAG
ATCACTACCGGGCGTATTTTTTGAGTTATCGAGATTTTCAGGAGCTAAGGAAGCTAAAATGGAGAAAAAA
ATCACTGGATATACCACCGTTGATATATCCCAATGGCATCGTAAAGAACATTTTGAGGCATTTCAGTCAG
TTGCTCAATGTACCTATAACCAGACCGTTCAGCTGGATATTACGGCCTTTTTAAAGACCGTAAAGAAAAA
TAAGCACAAGTTTTATCCGGCCTTTATTCACATTCTTGCCCGCCTGATGAATGCTCATCCGGAATTCCGT
ATGGCAATGAAAGACGGTGAGCTGGTGATATGGGATAGTGTTCACCCTTGTTACACCGTTTTC
